Addgene plasmid #239076: pcDNA-mito-ApplePy1Low
Purpose: Mammalian expression of mitochondria-targeted low affinity red fluorescent pyruvate biosensor ApplePy1Low
Depositing lab: Robert Campbell. Depositing organization: The University of Tokyo. Publication: High-performance genetically-encoded green and red fluorescent biosensors for pyruvate. Imai S, Hario S, Suerte C, Yamaguchi I, Sakoi K, Terai T, Takahashi-Yamashiro K, Campbell RE. bioRxiv 2025.04.17.649293 10.1101/2025.04.17.649293.
Backbone
  Vector backbone: pcDNA3.1
  Vector type: Mammalian Expression
Growth in bacteria
  Bacterial resistance: Ampicillin, 100 μg/mL
  Growth temperature: 37°C
  Growth strain: DH5alpha
  Copy number: High Copy
Gene/Insert
  Gene/Insert name: ApplePy1Low
  Species: Synthetic
  Insert size (bp): 1272
  Cloning method: Restriction Enzyme; 5′ cloning site BamHI (not destroyed); 3′ cloning site HindIII (not destroyed)
Terms and licenses: Academic/Nonprofit Terms; Industry Terms: Not Available to Industry
Depositor comments: Please visit ttps://doi.org/10.1101/2025.04.17.649293 for bioRxiv preprint.
How to cite: pcDNA-mito-ApplePy1Low was a gift from Robert Campbell (Addgene plasmid # 239076 ; http://n2t.net/addgene:239076 ; RRID:Addgene_239076)
