[The description below was written by a language model from this plasmid's Addgene catalogue record and pLannotate feature annotations shown in this document.]
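Description:
pcDNA-mito-ApplePy1Low is a 6.8 kb mammalian expression plasmid built on the pcDNA3.1 backbone, designed to express a mitochondria-targeted version of ApplePy1Low, a synthetic, low-affinity red fluorescent biosensor for pyruvate. It is propagated in E. coli as a high-copy plasmid through a ColE1/pUC-type origin and selected with ampicillin via the β-lactamase gene. The backbone also carries an f1 origin for single-stranded DNA production and an SV40 promoter-driven neomycin phosphotransferase cassette with an SV40 polyadenylation signal, which can support G418 selection of stably transfected mammalian cells.

The expression cassette uses the human cytomegalovirus immediate early enhancer and promoter for strong constitutive transcription, followed by a T7 promoter typical of this backbone, and terminates at the bovine growth hormone polyadenylation signal. The coding region opens with a fragment of human COX8A, the cytochrome c oxidase subunit whose N-terminal presequence is commonly used to direct fusion proteins into the mitochondrial matrix. The sensor insert, recorded as 1,272 bp and cloned between BamHI and HindIII sites that remain intact, follows. The automated annotation labels part of it as a HyPerRed fragment, which most likely reflects similarity to a shared circularly permuted red fluorescent protein module rather than any peroxide-sensing function. The pyruvate-binding domain is not annotated, and the record does not identify it. Short hits such as the HIV-1 LTR, ble and lacI fragments appear to be backbone remnants or annotation artefacts.

The construct is intended for transfection into mammalian cells to image mitochondrial pyruvate dynamics by red fluorescence. A low-affinity variant would generally suit compartments or conditions where pyruvate concentrations are relatively high.
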