Features (pLannotate 1.2.2; 21 found; start..end, strand, type, name):
    110..489     +  enhancer       CMV enhancer: human cytomegalovirus immediate early enhancer
    490..693     +  promoter       CMV promoter: human cytomegalovirus (CMV) immediate early promoter
    689..722     +  LTR            5' LTR (truncated) (fragment): truncated 5' long terminal repeat (LTR) from HIV-1
    738..756     +  promoter       T7 promoter: promoter for bacteriophage T7 RNA polymerase
    803..889     +  CDS            COX8A (fragment): COX8A_HUMAN - Also known as COX8, COX8L. Experimental evidence at protein level: Swiss-Prot protein existence level 1. Component of the cytochrome c oxidase, the last enzyme in the mitochondrial electron transport chain which drives oxidative phosphorylation. The respiratory chain contains 3 multisubunit complexes succinate dehydrogenase (complex II, CII), ubiquinol- cytochrome c oxidoreductase (cytochrome b-c1 complex, complex III, CIII) and cytochrome c oxidase (complex IV, CIV), that cooperate to transfer electrons derived from NADH and succinate to molecular oxygen, creating an electrochem
   1354..2077    +  CDS            HyPerRed (fragment): red fluorescent genetically encoded indicator for H2O2 ()
   2314..2538    +  polyA_signal   bGH poly(A) signal: bovine growth hormone polyadenylation signal
   2542..2563    +  promoter       SV40 promoter (fragment): SV40 enhancer and early promoter
   2584..3012    +  rep_origin     f1 ori (sequence partly withheld): f1 bacteriophage origin of replication; arrow indicates direction of (+) strand synthesis
   3026..3355    +  promoter       SV40 promoter: SV40 enhancer and early promoter
   3422..4213    +  CDS            neo: KKA2_KLEPN - Also known as kan, nptII. Experimental evidence at protein level: Swiss-Prot protein existence level 1. Resistance to kanamycin, neomycin, paromomycin, ribostamycin, butirosin and gentamicin B. From Klebsiella pneumoniae.
   4237..4395    +  CDS            ble (fragment): BLE_KLEPN - Experimental evidence at protein level: Swiss-Prot protein existence level 1. Binding protein with a strong affinity to the bleomycin family of antibiotics. Binds to CL990; an antimitotic-antibiotic compound. From Klebsiella pneumoniae.
   4390..4511    +  polyA_signal   SV40 poly(A) signal: SV40 polyadenylation signal
   4584..4600    -  protein_bind   lac operator: The lac repressor binds to the lac operator to inhibit transcription in E. coli. This inhibition can be relieved by adding lactose or isopropyl-β-D-thiogalactopyranoside (IPTG). lac repressor encoded by lacI
   4608..4638    -  promoter       lac promoter: promoter for the E. coli lac operon
   4653..4674    -  protein_bind   CAP binding site: CAP binding activates transcription in the presence of cAMP. E. coli catabolite activator protein
   4687..4779    -  CDS            lacI (fragment): lac repressor; lacI; The lac repressor binds to the lac operator to inhibit transcription in E. coli. This inhibition can be relieved by adding lactose or isopropyl-β-D-thiogalactopyranoside (IPTG).
   4962..5550    -  rep_origin     ori: high-copy-number ColE1/pMB1/pBR322/pUC origin of replication
   5721..6581    -  CDS            AmpR: β-lactamase; bla; confers resistance to ampicillin, carbenicillin, and related antibiotics
   6582..6686    -  promoter       AmpR promoter: bla
   6745..6797    -  misc_feature   bom (fragment): basis of mobility region from pBR322
>Addgene plasmid #239076 | pcDNA-mito-ApplePy1Low | addgene full sequence | sequence record 476958 | Addgene NGS Result
AAAATTTAAGCTACAACAAGGCAAGGCTTGACCGACAATTGCATGAAGAATCTGCTTAGGGTTAGGCGTT
TTGCGCTGCTTCGCGATGTACGGGCCAGATATACGCGTTGACATTGATTATTGACTAGTTATTAATAGTA
ATCAATTACGGGGTCATTAGTTCATAGCCCATATATGGAGTTCCGCGTTACATAACTTACGGTAAATGGC
CCGCCTGGCTGACCGCCCAACGACCCCCGCCCATTGACGTCAATAATGACGTATGTTCCCATAGTAACGC
CAATAGGGACTTTCCATTGACGTCAATGGGTGGAGTATTTACGGTAAACTGCCCACTTGGCAGTACATCA
AGTGTATCATATGCCAAGTACGCCCCCTATTGACGTCAATGACGGTAAATGGCCCGCCTGGCATTATGCC
CAGTACATGACCTTATGGGACTTTCCTACTTGGCAGTACATCTACGTATTAGTCATCGCTATTACCATGG
TGATGCGGTTTTGGCAGTACATCAATGGGCGTGGATAGCGGTTTGACTCACGGGGATTTCCAAGTCTCCA
CCCCATTGACGTCAATGGGAGTTTGTTTTGGCACCAAAATCAACGGGACTTTCCAAAATGTCGTAACAAC
TCCGCCCCATTGACGCAAATGGGCGGTAGGCGTGTACGGTGGGAGGTCTATATAAGCAGAGCTCTCTGGC
TAACTAGAGAACCCACTGCTTACTGGCTTATCGAAATTAATACGACTCACTATAGGGAGACCCAAGCTGG
CTAGCGTTTAAACGGGCCCTCTAGACTCGAGCATGTCTGTTCTGACTCCTCTGCTGCTCCGGGGTCTCAC
AGGTTCCGCAAGAAGACTCCCCGTGCCTAGGGCCAAAATTCATTCACTGGGGGACCCCATGAGCGTGCTC
ACCCCACTCCTGCTGCGGGGGCTGACCGGCAGCGCTAGGCGGCTGCCAGTCCCCAGGGCCAAGATCCACA
GTCTCGGCGATCCCAAGGATCCAACCATGGTGCAATCTTTCTCCGATCCGCTGGTAGAACTGCTTTCCGA
TCACCCGGAATCCCAATATGACTTGCTCGAAACGCGCCATGCGCTGGAAGGGATCGCAGCATATTACGCT
GCCTTGTGCAGCTCAGATGAAGAGAAAGAGAGGATCAGAGAGTTGCATCATGCGATTGAGCTTGCCCAAC
AAAGTGGTGATCTCGATGCCGAAAGTAACGCTGTACTTCAGTATCAAATCGCGGTGACCGAGGCAGCGCA
CAATGTGGTCCTTTTGCACTTGTTGAGATATATGGAGCCTATGCTCGCACAGAATATCCGACATAACTTT
GAGCTGCTGTACTCTGGTACGGTGGTTTCCGAGCGGATGTTCCCCGAGGACGGCGCCCTGAAGAGCGAGG
TCAAGAAGGGGCTGAGGCTGAAGGACGGCGGCCACTACGCCGTGGAGGTCAAGACCACCTACAAGGCCAA
GAAGCCCGTGCCCCTGCCCGGCGCCTACATCGTCGACATCATGTTGGACATCGTGTCCCACAACGAGGAC
TACACTATCGTGGAACAGTTCGAACGCGCCGAGGGCCGCCACCCCACCGGCGGCCTGGACGAGCTGTACA
AGGGAGGTACAGGCGGGAGTCTGGTAAGCAAGGGCGAGGAGGATGACATGGCCATCGTCAAGGAGTTCAT
GCGCTTCAAGGTGCACATGGAGGGCTCCGTTAACGGCCACGAGTTCGAGATCGAAGGCGAGGGCGAGGGC
CGCCCCTACGAGGCCTTTCAGACTGCTAAGCTGAAGGTGACCAAGGGTGGCCCCCTGCCCTTCGCCTGGG
ACATCTTATCCCCTCAGTTCATGTACGGCTCCAAGGCCTACATTAAGCACCCAGCCGATATCCCCGACTA
CTTCAAGCTGTCCTTCCCCGAGGGCTTCAGCTGGGAGCGCGTGATGTACTTCGAGGACGGCGGCATTATT
CACGTTAACCAGGACTCCTCCCTGCAGGACGGCGTATTTATCTACAAGGTGAAGCTGCGCGGCACCAACT
TCCCCCCCGACGGCCCCGTAATGCAGATGAAGACCATGGGCTGGGAGTCGGGTTGGCGACGAGAGATGCT
GCCGCTCGTGGCCTCCCATCGCACTCGCATATTTGAAGCTATTATGGCAGGAAAACCGGAGGAAGCCAGG
GAAGCGTCACATAGACACTTGGCCTTTATTAAGGAAATCCTGCTGGACCGGTCAAGGGGGGAATCACGCC
GCGAACTCTCATTGAGAAGGCTGGAGCAAAGAGAGAATTGAAAGCTTAAGTTTAAACCGCTGATCAGCCT
CGACTGTGCCTTCTAGTTGCCAGCCATCTGTTGTTTGCCCCTCCCCCGTGCCTTCCTTGACCCTGGAAGG
TGCCACTCCCACTGTCCTTTCCTAATAAAATGAGGAAATTGCATCGCATTGTCTGAGTAGGTGTCATTCT
ATTCTGGGGGGTGGGGTGGGGCAGGACAGCAAGGGGGAGGATTGGGAAGACAATAGCAGGCATGCTGGGG
ATGCGGTGGGCTCTATGGCTTCTGAGGCGGAAAGAACCAGCTGGGGCTCTAGGGGGTATCCCC
[124 nt withheld, positions 2584-2707]
C
[91 nt withheld, positions 2709-2799]
A
[49 nt withheld, positions 2801-2849]
CCTTTGACGTTGGAGTCCACGTTCTTT
[37 nt withheld, positions 2877-2913]
ACCCTATCTCGGTCTATTCTTTTGATTTATAAGGGATTTTGCCGATTTCGGCCTATTGGTTAAAAAATGA
GCTGATTTAACAAAAATTTAACGCGAATTAATTCTGTGGAATGTGTGTCAGTTAGGGTGTGGAAAGTCCC
CAGGCTCCCCAGCAGGCAGAAGTATGCAAAGCATGCATCTCAATTAGTCAGCAACCAGGTGTGGAAAGTC
CCCAGGCTCCCCAGCAGGCAGAAGTATGCAAAGCATGCATCTCAATTAGTCAGCAACCATAGTCCCGCCC
CTAACTCCGCCCATCCCGCCCCTAACTCCGCCCAGTTCCGCCCATTCTCCGCCCCATGGCTGACTAATTT
TTTTTATTTATGCAGAGGCCGAGGCCGCCTCTGCCTCTGAGCTATTCCAGAAGTAGTGAGGAGGCTTTTT
TGGAGGCCTAGGCTTTTGCAAAAAGCTCCCGGGAGCTTGTATATCCATTTTCGGATCTGATCAAGAGACA
GGATGAGGATCGTTTCGCATGATTGAACAAGATGGATTGCACGCAGGTTCTCCGGCCGCTTGGGTGGAGA
GGCTATTCGGCTATGACTGGGCACAACAGACAATCGGCTGCTCTGATGCCGCCGTGTTCCGGCTGTCAGC
GCAGGGGCGCCCGGTTCTTTTTGTCAAGACCGACCTGTCCGGTGCCCTGAATGAACTGCAGGACGAGGCA
GCGCGGCTATCGTGGCTGGCCACGACGGGCGTTCCTTGCGCAGCTGTGCTCGACGTTGTCACTGAAGCGG
GAAGGGACTGGCTGCTATTGGGCGAAGTGCCGGGGCAGGATCTCCTGTCATCTCACCTTGCTCCTGCCGA
GAAAGTATCCATCATGGCTGATGCAATGCGGCGGCTGCATACGCTTGATCCGGCTACCTGCCCATTCGAC
CACCAAGCGAAACATCGCATCGAGCGAGCACGTACTCGGATGGAAGCCGGTCTTGTCGATCAGGATGATC
TGGACGAAGAGCATCAGGGGCTCGCGCCAGCCGAACTGTTCGCCAGGCTCAAGGCGCGCATGCCCGACGG
CGAGGATCTCGTCGTGACCCATGGCGATGCCTGCTTGCCGAATATCATGGTGGAAAATGGCCGCTTTTCT
GGATTCATCGACTGTGGCCGGCTGGGTGTGGCGGACCGCTATCAGGACATAGCGTTGGCTACCCGTGATA
TTGCTGAAGAGCTTGGCGGCGAATGGGCTGACCGCTTCCTCGTGCTTTACGGTATCGCCGCTCCCGATTC
GCAGCGCATCGCCTTCTATCGCCTTCTTGACGAGTTCTTCTGAGCGGGACTCTGGGGTTCGAAATGACCG
ACCAAGCGACGCCCAACCTGCCATCACGAGATTTCGATTCCACCGCCGCCTTCTATGAAAGGTTGGGCTT
CGGAATCGTTTTCCGGGACGCCGGCTGGATGATCCTCCAGCGCGGGGATCTCATGCTGGAGTTCTTCGCC
CACCCCAACTTGTTTATTGCAGCTTATAATGGTTACAAATAAAGCAATAGCATCACAAATTTCACAAATA
AAGCATTTTTTTCACTGCATTCTAGTTGTGGTTTGTCCAAACTCATCAATGTATCTTATCATGTCTGTAT
ACCGTCGACCTCTAGCTAGAGCTTGGCGTAATCATGGTCATAGCTGTTTCCTGTGTGAAATTGTTATCCG
CTCACAATTCCACACAACATACGAGCCGGAAGCATAAAGTGTAAAGCCTGGGGTGCCTAATGAGTGAGCT
AACTCACATTAATTGCGTTGCGCTCACTGCCCGCTTTCCAGTCGGGAAACCTGTCGTGCCAGCTGCATTA
ATGAATCGGCCAACGCGCGGGGAGAGGCGGTTTGCGTATTGGGCGCTCTTCCGCTTCCTCGCTCACTGAC
TCGCTGCGCTCGGTCGTTCGGCTGCGGCGAGCGGTATCAGCTCACTCAAAGGCGGTAATACGGTTATCCA
CAGAATCAGGGGATAACGCAGGAAAGAACATGTGAGCAAAAGGCCAGCAAAAGGCCAGGAACCGTAAAAA
GGCCGCGTTGCTGGCGTTTTTCCATAGGCTCCGCCCCCCTGACGAGCATCACAAAAATCGACGCTCAAGT
CAGAGGTGGCGAAACCCGACAGGACTATAAAGATACCAGGCGTTTCCCCCTGGAAGCTCCCTCGTGCGCT
CTCCTGTTCCGACCCTGCCGCTTACCGGATACCTGTCCGCCTTTCTCCCTTCGGGAAGCGTGGCGCTTTC
TCATAGCTCACGCTGTAGGTATCTCAGTTCGGTGTAGGTCGTTCGCTCCAAGCTGGGCTGTGTGCACGAA
CCCCCCGTTCAGCCCGACCGCTGCGCCTTATCCGGTAACTATCGTCTTGAGTCCAACCCGGTAAGACACG
ACTTATCGCCACTGGCAGCAGCCACTGGTAACAGGATTAGCAGAGCGAGGTATGTAGGCGGTGCTACAGA
GTTCTTGAAGTGGTGGCCTAACTACGGCTACACTAGAAGAACAGTATTTGGTATCTGCGCTCTGCTGAAG
CCAGTTACCTTCGGAAAAAGAGTTGGTAGCTCTTGATCCGGCAAACAAACCACCGCTGGTAGCGGTGGTT
TTTTTGTTTGCAAGCAGCAGATTACGCGCAGAAAAAAAGGATCTCAAGAAGATCCTTTGATCTTTTCTAC
GGGGTCTGACGCTCAGTGGAACGAAAACTCACGTTAAGGGATTTTGGTCATGAGATTATCAAAAAGGATC
TTCACCTAGATCCTTTTAAATTAAAAATGAAGTTTTAAATCAATCTAAAGTATATATGAGTAAACTTGGT
CTGACAGTTACCAATGCTTAATCAGTGAGGCACCTATCTCAGCGATCTGTCTATTTCGTTCATCCATAGT
TGCCTGACTCCCCGTCGTGTAGATAACTACGATACGGGAGGGCTTACCATCTGGCCCCAGTGCTGCAATG
ATACCGCGAGACCCACGCTCACCGGCTCCAGATTTATCAGCAATAAACCAGCCAGCCGGAAGGGCCGAGC
GCAGAAGTGGTCCTGCAACTTTATCCGCCTCCATCCAGTCTATTAATTGTTGCCGGGAAGCTAGAGTAAG
TAGTTCGCCAGTTAATAGTTTGCGCAACGTTGTTGCCATTGCTACAGGCATCGTGGTGTCACGCTCGTCG
TTTGGTATGGCTTCATTCAGCTCCGGTTCCCAACGATCAAGGCGAGTTACATGATCCCCCATGTTGTGCA
AAAAAGCGGTTAGCTCCTTCGGTCCTCCGATCGTTGTCAGAAGTAAGTTGGCCGCAGTGTTATCACTCAT
GGTTATGGCAGCACTGCATAATTCTCTTACTGTCATGCCATCCGTAAGATGCTTTTCTGTGACTGGTGAG
TACTCAACCAAGTCATTCTGAGAATAGTGTATGCGGCGACCGAGTTGCTCTTGCCCGGCGTCAATACGGG
ATAATACCGCGCCACATAGCAGAACTTTAAAAGTGCTCATCATTGGAAAACGTTCTTCGGGGCGAAAACT
CTCAAGGATCTTACCGCTGTTGAGATCCAGTTCGATGTAACCCACTCGTGCACCCAACTGATCTTCAGCA
TCTTTTACTTTCACCAGCGTTTCTGGGTGAGCAAAAACAGGAAGGCAAAATGCCGCAAAAAAGGGAATAA
GGGCGACACGGAAATGTTGAATACTCATACTCTTCCTTTTTCAATATTATTGAAGCATTTATCAGGGTTA
TTGTCTCATGAGCGGATACATATTTGAATGTATTTAGAAAAATAAACAAATAGGGGTTCCGCGCACATTT
CCCCGAAAAGTGCCACCTGACGTCGACGGATCGGGAGATCTCCCGATCCCCTATGGTGCACTCTCAGTAC
AATCTGCTCTGATGCCGCATAGTTAAGCCAGTATCTGCTCCCTGCTTGTGTGTTGGAGGTCGCTGAGTAG
TGCGCGAGC
